Addgene plasmid #190752: pmEGFP-DRD2
Purpose: Expression of DRD2 with mEGFP tag on N-terminus.
Depositing lab: Dave Piston. Publication: Measuring G protein activation by spectrally resolved imaging fluorescence fluctuation spectroscopy. Foust DJ, Piston DW. Biophys J. 2025 Oct 21;124(20):3354-3365. doi: 10.1016/j.bpj.2024.08.008. Epub 2024 Aug 15. PubMed 39148292.
Backbone
  Vector backbone: pcDNA3.1+/Hygro
  Backbone size w/o insert (bp): 5601
  Total vector size (bp): 7871
  Vector type: Mammalian Expression
  Selectable markers: Hygromycin
Growth in bacteria
  Bacterial resistance: Ampicillin, 100 μg/mL
  Growth temperature: 37°C
  Growth strain: DH5alpha
  Copy number: High Copy
Gene/Insert
  Gene/Insert name: DRD2
  Species: H. sapiens (human)
  GenBank ID: 1813
  Entrez Gene: DRD2 (a.k.a. D2DR, D2R)
  Promoter: CMV
  Tag / fusion protein: mEGFP (N terminal on insert)
  Cloning method: Unknown
  Sequencing primers: 5′ CMV-F; 3′ SV40pA-R
Resource information
  A portion of this plasmid was derived from a plasmid made by: Addgene #24099
Terms and licenses: Academic/Nonprofit Terms; Industry Terms: Not Available to Industry
Depositor comments: Please visit https://www.biorxiv.org/content/10.1101/2021.11.03.467169v1 for bioRxiv preprint.
How to cite: pmEGFP-DRD2 was a gift from Dave Piston (Addgene plasmid # 190752 ; http://n2t.net/addgene:190752 ; RRID:Addgene_190752)
