[The description below was written by a language model from this plasmid's Addgene catalogue record and pLannotate feature annotations shown in this document.]
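Description:
pmEGFP-DRD2 is a mammalian expression plasmid of about 7.9 kb built on the pcDNA3.1+/Hygro backbone. It expresses the human dopamine D2 receptor (DRD2) carrying monomeric EGFP at its N-terminus. It is propagated in E. coli through a high-copy ColE1/pUC-type origin with ampicillin selection from the β-lactamase gene, and it also carries an f1 phage origin. For selection in mammalian cells, a separate cassette places the hygromycin phosphotransferase gene under the SV40 enhancer/early promoter, followed by the SV40 polyadenylation signal. Small annotated fragments such as bom, lac promoter/operator, lacI and ble pieces appear to be backbone remnants rather than functional parts.

The expression cassette is driven by the CMV immediate-early enhancer and promoter, with a T7 promoter just downstream, and is terminated by the bGH polyadenylation signal. The feature table shows a short coding segment matching the N-terminal region of the chicken α7 nicotinic acetylcholine receptor immediately upstream of mEGFP. This segment is not mentioned in the catalogue fields. Its position suggests it may act as a leader or signal sequence to direct the extracellular N-terminal tag through the secretory pathway, but the record does not state this. mEGFP runs directly into the DRD2 coding sequence, which is annotated as a fragment of the human protein, so the exact isoform or boundaries are not specified. Part of the plasmid was derived from an earlier deposited construct.

The associated publication concerns measuring G protein activation by spectrally resolved imaging fluorescence fluctuation spectroscopy. This fits use of the fluorescent receptor fusion for imaging this Gi-coupled GPCR in live transfected cells.
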