Features (pLannotate 1.2.2; 22 found; start..end, strand, type, name):
     28..80      -  misc_feature   bom (fragment): basis of mobility region from pBR322
    235..614     +  enhancer       CMV enhancer: human cytomegalovirus immediate early enhancer
    615..818     +  promoter       CMV promoter: human cytomegalovirus (CMV) immediate early promoter
    814..847     +  LTR            5' LTR (truncated) (fragment): truncated 5' long terminal repeat (LTR) from HIV-1
    863..881     +  promoter       T7 promoter: promoter for bacteriophage T7 RNA polymerase
    925..1014    +  CDS            CHRNA7 (fragment): ACHA7_CHICK - Experimental evidence at protein level: Swiss-Prot protein existence level 1. After binding acetylcholine, the AChR responds by an extensive change in conformation that affects all subunits and leads to opening of an ion-conducting channel across the plasma membrane. From Gallus gallus (Chicken).
   1027..1740    +  CDS            mEGFP: mEGFP is a basic (constitutively fluorescent) green fluorescent protein published in 2002, derived from Aequorea victoria. It has moderate acid sensitivity.
   1741..2979    +  CDS            DRD2 (fragment): DRD2_HUMAN - Experimental evidence at protein level: Swiss-Prot protein existence level 1. Dopamine receptor whose activity is mediated by G proteins which inhibit adenylyl cyclase (PubMed:21645528). Positively regulates postnatal regression of retinal hyaloid vessels via suppression of VEGFR2/KDR activity, downstream of OPN5 (By similarity). From Homo sapiens (Human).
   3298..3522    +  polyA_signal   bGH poly(A) signal: bovine growth hormone polyadenylation signal
   3526..3547    +  promoter       SV40 promoter (fragment): SV40 enhancer and early promoter
   3568..3996    +  rep_origin     f1 ori (sequence partly withheld): f1 bacteriophage origin of replication; arrow indicates direction of (+) strand synthesis
   4010..4339    +  promoter       SV40 promoter: SV40 enhancer and early promoter
   4388..5413    +  CDS            HygR: aminoglycoside phosphotransferase from E. coli; aph(4)-Ia; confers resistance to hygromycin
   5423..5548    +  CDS            ble (fragment): BLE_KLEPN - Experimental evidence at protein level: Swiss-Prot protein existence level 1. Binding protein with a strong affinity to the bleomycin family of antibiotics. Binds to CL990; an antimitotic-antibiotic compound. From Klebsiella pneumoniae.
   5543..5664    +  polyA_signal   SV40 poly(A) signal: SV40 polyadenylation signal
   5737..5753    -  protein_bind   lac operator: The lac repressor binds to the lac operator to inhibit transcription in E. coli. This inhibition can be relieved by adding lactose or isopropyl-β-D-thiogalactopyranoside (IPTG). lac repressor encoded by lacI
   5761..5791    -  promoter       lac promoter: promoter for the E. coli lac operon
   5806..5827    -  protein_bind   CAP binding site: CAP binding activates transcription in the presence of cAMP. E. coli catabolite activator protein
   5840..5932    -  CDS            lacI (fragment): lac repressor; lacI; The lac repressor binds to the lac operator to inhibit transcription in E. coli. This inhibition can be relieved by adding lactose or isopropyl-β-D-thiogalactopyranoside (IPTG).
   6115..6703    -  rep_origin     ori: high-copy-number ColE1/pMB1/pBR322/pUC origin of replication
   6874..7734    -  CDS            AmpR: β-lactamase; bla; confers resistance to ampicillin, carbenicillin, and related antibiotics
   7735..7839    -  promoter       AmpR promoter: bla
>Addgene plasmid #190752 | pmEGFP-DRD2 | addgene full sequence | sequence record 373324 | Addgene NGS Result
GACGGATCGGGAGATCTCCCGATCCCCTATGGTGCACTCTCAGTACAATCTGCTCTGATGCCGCATAGTT
AAGCCAGTATCTGCTCCCTGCTTGTGTGTTGGAGGTCGCTGAGTAGTGCGCGAGCAAAATTTAAGCTACA
ACAAGGCAAGGCTTGACCGACAATTGCATGAAGAATCTGCTTAGGGTTAGGCGTTTTGCGCTGCTTCGCG
ATGTACGGGCCAGATATACGCGTTGACATTGATTATTGACTAGTTATTAATAGTAATCAATTACGGGGTC
ATTAGTTCATAGCCCATATATGGAGTTCCGCGTTACATAACTTACGGTAAATGGCCCGCCTGGCTGACCG
CCCAACGACCCCCGCCCATTGACGTCAATAATGACGTATGTTCCCATAGTAACGCCAATAGGGACTTTCC
ATTGACGTCAATGGGTGGAGTATTTACGGTAAACTGCCCACTTGGCAGTACATCAAGTGTATCATATGCC
AAGTACGCCCCCTATTGACGTCAATGACGGTAAATGGCCCGCCTGGCATTATGCCCAGTACATGACCTTA
TGGGACTTTCCTACTTGGCAGTACATCTACGTATTAGTCATCGCTATTACCATGGTGATGCGGTTTTGGC
AGTACATCAATGGGCGTGGATAGCGGTTTGACTCACGGGGATTTCCAAGTCTCCACCCCATTGACGTCAA
TGGGAGTTTGTTTTGGCACCAAAATCAACGGGACTTTCCAAAATGTCGTAACAACTCCGCCCCATTGACG
CAAATGGGCGGTAGGCGTGTACGGTGGGAGGTCTATATAAGCAGAGCTCTCTGGCTAACTAGAGAACCCA
CTGCTTACTGGCTTATCGAAATTAATACGACTCACTATAGGGAGACCCAAGCTGGCTAGACTCGAGGGCC
GCCCAGCTTCCACCATGGGCCTCCGGGCGCTGATGCTGTGGTTGCTGGCGGCGACGGGGCTCGTGCGCGA
GTCCCTGCAAGGAGAGTTCCAAAGGAAGCTGTACCCGGTCGCCACCATGGTGAGCAAGGGCGAGGAGCTG
TTCACCGGGGTGGTGCCCATCCTGGTCGAGCTGGACGGCGACGTAAACGGCCACAAGTTCAGCGTGTCCG
GCGAGGGCGAGGGCGATGCCACCTACGGCAAGCTGACCCTGAAGTTCATCTGCACCACCGGCAAGCTGCC
CGTGCCCTGGCCCACCCTCGTGACCACCCTGACCTACGGCGTGCAGTGCTTCAGCCGCTACCCCGACCAC
ATGAAGCAGCACGACTTCTTCAAGTCCGCCATGCCCGAAGGCTACGTCCAGGAGCGCACCATCTTCTTCA
AGGACGACGGCAACTACAAGACCCGCGCCGAGGTGAAGTTCGAGGGCGACACCCTGGTGAACCGCATCGA
GCTGAAGGGCATCGACTTCAAGGAGGACGGCAACATCCTGGGGCACAAGCTGGAGTACAACTACAACAGC
CACAACGTCTATATCATGGCCGACAAGCAGAAGAACGGCATCAAGGTGAACTTCAAGATCCGCCACAACA
TCGAGGACGGCAGCGTGCAGCTCGCCGACCACTACCAGCAGAACACCCCCATCGGCGACGGCCCCGTGCT
GCTGCCCGACAACCACTACCTGAGCACCCAGTCCAAGCTGAGCAAAGACCCCAACGAGAAGCGCGATCAC
ATGGTCCTGCTGGAGTTCGTGACCGCCGCCGGGATCACTCTCGGCATGGACGAGCTGTACGATCCACTGA
ATCTGTCCTGGTATGATGATGATCTGGAGAGGCAGAACTGGAGCCGGCCCTTCAACGGGTCAGACGGGAA
GGCGGACAGACCCCACTACAACTACTATGCCACACTGCTCACCCTGCTCATCGCTGTCATCGTCTTCGGC
AACGTGCTGGTGTGCATGGCTGTGTCTAGAGAGAAGGCGCTGCAGACCACCACCAACTACCTGATCGTCA
GCCTCGCAGTGGCCGACCTCCTCGTCGCCACACTGGTCATGCCCTGGGTTGTCTACCTGGAGGTGGTAGG
TGAGTGGAAATTCAGCAGGATTCACTGTGACATCTTCGTCACTCTGGACGTCATGATGTGCACGGCGAGC
ATCCTGAACTTGTGTGCCATCAGCATCGACAGGTACACAGCTGTGGCCATGCCCATGCTGTACAATACGC
GCTACAGCTCCAAGCGCCGGGTCACCGTCATGATCTCCATCGTCTGGGTCCTGTCCTTCACCATCTCCTG
CCCACTCCTCTTCGGACTCAATAACGCAGACCAGAACGAGTGCATCATTGCCAACCCGGCCTTCGTGGTC
TACTCCTCCATCGTCTCCTTCTACGTGCCCTTCATTGTCACCCTGCTGGTCTACATCAAGATCTACATTG
TCCTCCGCAGACGCCGCAAGCGAGTCAACACCAAACGCAGCAGCCGAGCTTTCAGGGCCCACCTGAGGGC
TCCACTAAAGGAGGCTGCCCGGCGAGCCCAGGAGCTGGAGATGGAGATGCTCTCCAGCACCAGCCCACCC
GAGAGGACCCGGTACAGCCCCATCCCACCCAGCCACCACCAGCTGACTCTCCCCGACCCGTCCCACCACG
GTCTCCACAGCACTCCTGACAGCCCCGCCAAACCAGAGAAGAATGGGCATGCCAAAGACCACCCCAAGAT
TGCCAAGATCTTTGAGATCCAGACCATGCCCAATGGCAAAACCCGGACCTCCCTCAAGACCATGAGCCGT
AGGAAGCTCTCCCAGCAGAAGGAGAAGAAAGCCACTCAGATGCTCGCCATTGTTCTCGGCGTGTTCATCA
TCTGCTGGCTGCCCTTCTTCATCACACACATCCTGAACATACACTGTGACTGCAACATCCCGCCTGTCCT
GTACAGCGCCTTCACGTGGCTGGGCTATGTCAACAGCGCCGTGAACCCCATCATCTACACCACCTTCAAC
ATTGAGTTCCGCAAGGCCTTCCTGAAGATCCTCCACTGCTGACTCTGCTGCCTGCCCGCACAGCAGCCTG
CTTCCCACCTCCCTGCCCAGGCCAGCCAGCCTCACCCTTGCGAACCGTGAGCAGGAAGGCCTGGGTGGAT
CGGCCTCCTCTTCACCCCGGCAGGCCCTGCAGTGTTCGCTTGGCTCCATGCTCCTCACTGCCCGCACACC
CTCACTCTGCCAGGGCAGTGCTAGTGAGCTGGGCATGGTACCGAGCTCGGATCCACTAGTCCAGTGTGGT
GGAATTCTGCAGATATCCAGCACAGTGGCGGCCGCTCGAGTCTAGAGGGCCCGTTTAAACCCGCTGATCA
GCCTCGACTGTGCCTTCTAGTTGCCAGCCATCTGTTGTTTGCCCCTCCCCCGTGCCTTCCTTGACCCTGG
AAGGTGCCACTCCCACTGTCCTTTCCTAATAAAATGAGGAAATTGCATCGCATTGTCTGAGTAGGTGTCA
TTCTATTCTGGGGGGTGGGGTGGGGCAGGACAGCAAGGGGGAGGATTGGGAAGACAATAGCAGGCATGCT
GGGGATGCGGTGGGCTCTATGGCTTCTGAGGCGGAAAGAACCAGCTGGGGCTCTAGGGGGTATCCCC
[124 nt withheld, positions 3568-3691]
C
[91 nt withheld, positions 3693-3783]
A
[49 nt withheld, positions 3785-3833]
CCTTTGACGTTGGAGTCCACGTTCTTT
[37 nt withheld, positions 3861-3897]
ACCCTATCTCGGTCTATTCTTTTGATTTATAAGGGATTTTGCCGATTTCGGCCTATTGGTTAAAAAATGA
GCTGATTTAACAAAAATTTAACGCGAATTAATTCTGTGGAATGTGTGTCAGTTAGGGTGTGGAAAGTCCC
CAGGCTCCCCAGCAGGCAGAAGTATGCAAAGCATGCATCTCAATTAGTCAGCAACCAGGTGTGGAAAGTC
CCCAGGCTCCCCAGCAGGCAGAAGTATGCAAAGCATGCATCTCAATTAGTCAGCAACCATAGTCCCGCCC
CTAACTCCGCCCATCCCGCCCCTAACTCCGCCCAGTTCCGCCCATTCTCCGCCCCATGGCTGACTAATTT
TTTTTATTTATGCAGAGGCCGAGGCCGCCTCTGCCTCTGAGCTATTCCAGAAGTAGTGAGGAGGCTTTTT
TGGAGGCCTAGGCTTTTGCAAAAAGCTCCCGGGAGCTTGTATATCCATTTTCGGATCTGATCAGCACGTG
ATGAAAAAGCCTGAACTCACCGCGACGTCTGTCGAGAAGTTTCTGATCGAAAAGTTCGACAGCGTCTCCG
ACCTGATGCAGCTCTCGGAGGGCGAAGAATCTCGTGCTTTCAGCTTCGATGTAGGAGGGCGTGGATATGT
CCTGCGGGTAAATAGCTGCGCCGATGGTTTCTACAAAGATCGTTATGTTTATCGGCACTTTGCATCGGCC
GCGCTCCCGATTCCGGAAGTGCTTGACATTGGGGAATTCAGCGAGAGCCTGACCTATTGCATCTCCCGCC
GTGCACAGGGTGTCACGTTGCAAGACCTGCCTGAAACCGAACTGCCCGCTGTTCTGCAGCCGGTCGCGGA
GGCCATGGATGCGATCGCTGCGGCCGATCTTAGCCAGACGAGCGGGTTCGGCCCATTCGGACCGCAAGGA
ATCGGTCAATACACTACATGGCGTGATTTCATATGCGCGATTGCTGATCCCCATGTGTATCACTGGCAAA
CTGTGATGGACGACACCGTCAGTGCGTCCGTCGCGCAGGCTCTCGATGAGCTGATGCTTTGGGCCGAGGA
CTGCCCCGAAGTCCGGCACCTCGTGCACGCGGATTTCGGCTCCAACAATGTCCTGACGGACAATGGCCGC
ATAACAGCGGTCATTGACTGGAGCGAGGCGATGTTCGGGGATTCCCAATACGAGGTCGCCAACATCTTCT
TCTGGAGGCCGTGGTTGGCTTGTATGGAGCAGCAGACGCGCTACTTCGAGCGGAGGCATCCGGAGCTTGC
AGGATCGCCGCGGCTCCGGGCGTATATGCTCCGCATTGGTCTTGACCAACTCTATCAGAGCTTGGTTGAC
GGCAATTTCGATGATGCAGCTTGGGCGCAGGGTCGATGCGACGCAATCGTCCGATCCGGAGCCGGGACTG
TCGGGCGTACACAAATCGCCCGCAGAAGCGCGGCCGTCTGGACCGATGGCTGTGTAGAAGTACTCGCCGA
TAGTGGAAACCGACGCCCCAGCACTCGTCCGAGGGCAAAGGAATAGCACGTGCTACGAGATTTCGATTCC
ACCGCCGCCTTCTATGAAAGGTTGGGCTTCGGAATCGTTTTCCGGGACGCCGGCTGGATGATCCTCCAGC
GCGGGGATCTCATGCTGGAGTTCTTCGCCCACCCCAACTTGTTTATTGCAGCTTATAATGGTTACAAATA
AAGCAATAGCATCACAAATTTCACAAATAAAGCATTTTTTTCACTGCATTCTAGTTGTGGTTTGTCCAAA
CTCATCAATGTATCTTATCATGTCTGTATACCGTCGACCTCTAGCTAGAGCTTGGCGTAATCATGGTCAT
AGCTGTTTCCTGTGTGAAATTGTTATCCGCTCACAATTCCACACAACATACGAGCCGGAAGCATAAAGTG
TAAAGCCTGGGGTGCCTAATGAGTGAGCTAACTCACATTAATTGCGTTGCGCTCACTGCCCGCTTTCCAG
TCGGGAAACCTGTCGTGCCAGCTGCATTAATGAATCGGCCAACGCGCGGGGAGAGGCGGTTTGCGTATTG
GGCGCTCTTCCGCTTCCTCGCTCACTGACTCGCTGCGCTCGGTCGTTCGGCTGCGGCGAGCGGTATCAGC
TCACTCAAAGGCGGTAATACGGTTATCCACAGAATCAGGGGATAACGCAGGAAAGAACATGTGAGCAAAA
GGCCAGCAAAAGGCCAGGAACCGTAAAAAGGCCGCGTTGCTGGCGTTTTTCCATAGGCTCCGCCCCCCTG
ACGAGCATCACAAAAATCGACGCTCAAGTCAGAGGTGGCGAAACCCGACAGGACTATAAAGATACCAGGC
GTTTCCCCCTGGAAGCTCCCTCGTGCGCTCTCCTGTTCCGACCCTGCCGCTTACCGGATACCTGTCCGCC
TTTCTCCCTTCGGGAAGCGTGGCGCTTTCTCATAGCTCACGCTGTAGGTATCTCAGTTCGGTGTAGGTCG
TTCGCTCCAAGCTGGGCTGTGTGCACGAACCCCCCGTTCAGCCCGACCGCTGCGCCTTATCCGGTAACTA
TCGTCTTGAGTCCAACCCGGTAAGACACGACTTATCGCCACTGGCAGCAGCCACTGGTAACAGGATTAGC
AGAGCGAGGTATGTAGGCGGTGCTACAGAGTTCTTGAAGTGGTGGCCTAACTACGGCTACACTAGAAGAA
CAGTATTTGGTATCTGCGCTCTGCTGAAGCCAGTTACCTTCGGAAAAAGAGTTGGTAGCTCTTGATCCGG
CAAACAAACCACCGCTGGTAGCGGTGGTTTTTTTGTTTGCAAGCAGCAGATTACGCGCAGAAAAAAAGGA
TCTCAAGAAGATCCTTTGATCTTTTCTACGGGGTCTGACGCTCAGTGGAACGAAAACTCACGTTAAGGGA
TTTTGGTCATGAGATTATCAAAAAGGATCTTCACCTAGATCCTTTTAAATTAAAAATGAAGTTTTAAATC
AATCTAAAGTATATATGAGTAAACTTGGTCTGACAGTTACCAATGCTTAATCAGTGAGGCACCTATCTCA
GCGATCTGTCTATTTCGTTCATCCATAGTTGCCTGACTCCCCGTCGTGTAGATAACTACGATACGGGAGG
GCTTACCATCTGGCCCCAGTGCTGCAATGATACCGCGAGACCCACGCTCACCGGCTCCAGATTTATCAGC
AATAAACCAGCCAGCCGGAAGGGCCGAGCGCAGAAGTGGTCCTGCAACTTTATCCGCCTCCATCCAGTCT
ATTAATTGTTGCCGGGAAGCTAGAGTAAGTAGTTCGCCAGTTAATAGTTTGCGCAACGTTGTTGCCATTG
CTACAGGCATCGTGGTGTCACGCTCGTCGTTTGGTATGGCTTCATTCAGCTCCGGTTCCCAACGATCAAG
GCGAGTTACATGATCCCCCATGTTGTGCAAAAAAGCGGTTAGCTCCTTCGGTCCTCCGATCGTTGTCAGA
AGTAAGTTGGCCGCAGTGTTATCACTCATGGTTATGGCAGCACTGCATAATTCTCTTACTGTCATGCCAT
CCGTAAGATGCTTTTCTGTGACTGGTGAGTACTCAACCAAGTCATTCTGAGAATAGTGTATGCGGCGACC
GAGTTGCTCTTGCCCGGCGTCAATACGGGATAATACCGCGCCACATAGCAGAACTTTAAAAGTGCTCATC
ATTGGAAAACGTTCTTCGGGGCGAAAACTCTCAAGGATCTTACCGCTGTTGAGATCCAGTTCGATGTAAC
CCACTCGTGCACCCAACTGATCTTCAGCATCTTTTACTTTCACCAGCGTTTCTGGGTGAGCAAAAACAGG
AAGGCAAAATGCCGCAAAAAAGGGAATAAGGGCGACACGGAAATGTTGAATACTCATACTCTTCCTTTTT
CAATATTATTGAAGCATTTATCAGGGTTATTGTCTCATGAGCGGATACATATTTGAATGTATTTAGAAAA
ATAAACAAATAGGGGTTCCGCGCACATTTCCCCGAAAAGTGCCACCTGACGTC
